Addgene plasmid #25472: HS3ST1
Purpose: Bacterial expression for structure determination; may not be full ORF
Depositing lab: Cheryl Arrowsmith. Depositing organization: University of Toronto.
Backbone
  Vector backbone: pET28a-LIC
  Backbone manufacturer: SGC
  Backbone size w/o insert (bp): 7328
  Vector type: Bacterial Expression
Growth in bacteria
  Bacterial resistance: Kanamycin, 50 μg/mL
  Growth temperature: 37°C
  Growth strain: DH5alpha
  Copy number: Low Copy
Gene/Insert
  Gene/Insert name: HS3ST1 (alt names: PDB: 1ZRH; Heparan Sulfate (glucosamine) 3-O-Sulfotransferase 1; HS3ST1)
  Species: H. sapiens (human)
  Insert size (bp): 816
  Entrez Gene: HS3ST1 (a.k.a. 3OST, 3OST1)
  Tag / fusion protein: His (N terminal on insert)
  Cloning method: Restriction Enzyme
  Sequencing primers: 5′ T7; 3′ T7-term
Terms and licenses: Academic/Nonprofit Terms; Industry Terms: Not Available to Industry
Depositor comments: PDB: 1ZRH http://www.thesgc.org/structures/1ZRH/
How to cite: HS3ST1 was a gift from Cheryl Arrowsmith (Addgene plasmid # 25472 ; http://n2t.net/addgene:25472 ; RRID:Addgene_25472)
