[The description below was written by a language model from this plasmid's Addgene catalogue record.]
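Description:
HS3ST1 is a bacterial expression plasmid built on the pET28a-LIC backbone, a ligation-independent-cloning derivative of pET28a from a structural genomics programme. The empty backbone is listed at 7328 bp. The plasmid is selected with kanamycin, is recorded as low copy, and is propagated in a standard cloning strain (DH5alpha). No feature table accompanies the record, so the origin of replication, promoter and other backbone elements are not explicitly listed. However, the T7 and T7-terminator sequencing primers fit the usual pET arrangement, in which the insert sits between a T7 promoter and T7 terminator and is transcribed by T7 RNA polymerase in a suitable expression host.

The insert is an 816 bp fragment of human HS3ST1, which encodes heparan sulfate (glucosamine) 3-O-sulfotransferase 1 (also called 3OST1). This enzyme transfers sulfate to the 3-O position of glucosamine residues in heparan sulfate. The protein carries an N-terminal His tag, which allows purification by immobilised metal affinity chromatography. The record notes that the insert may not be the full open reading frame, as is common for crystallography constructs trimmed to a well-behaved domain, but the exact residue boundaries are not given. Although the backbone is a LIC vector, the cloning method is catalogued as restriction enzyme.

The stated purpose is recombinant production of the protein in bacteria for structure determination, and the depositor links the construct to a deposited crystal structure (PDB entry 1ZRH). It would therefore suit work that needs purified HS3ST1 for structural, biophysical or enzymatic studies.
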