>Addgene plasmid #25472 | HS3ST1 | depositor partial sequence | sequence record 11876 | Author sequence
ACCCTCCAGGATGACGTCCGCGATGGCGTGGCCCCAAACGGCTCTGCCCAGCAGTTGCCGCAGACCATCA
TCATCGGCGTGCGCAAGGGCGGCACGCGCGCACTGCTGGAGATGCTCAGCCTGCACCCCGACGTGGCGGC
CGCGGAGAACGAGGTCCACTTCTTCGACTGGGAGGAGCATTACAGCCACGGCTTGGGCTGGTACCTCAGC
CAGATGCCCTTCTCCTGGCCACACCAGCTCACAGTGGAGAAGACCCCCGCGTATTTCACGTCGCCCAAAG
TGCCTGAGCGAGTCTACAGCATGAACCCGTCCATCCGGCTGCTGCTCATCCTGCGAGACCCGTCGGAGCG
CGTGCTATCTGACTACACCCAAGTGTTCTACAACCACATGCAGAAGCACAAGCCCTACCCGTCCATCGAG
GAGTTCCTGGTGCGCGATGGCAGGCTCAATGTGGACTACAAGGCCCTCAACCGCAGCCTCTACCACGTGC
ACATGCAGAACTGGCTGCGCTTTTTCCCGCTGCGCCACATCCACATTGTGGACGGCGACCGCCTCATCAG
GGACCCCTTCCCTGAGATCCAAAAGGTCGAGAGGTTCCTAAAGCTGTCGCCGCAGATCAATGCTTCGAAC
TTCTACTTTAACAAAACCAAGGGCTTTTACTGCCTGCGGGACAGCGGCCGGGACCGCTGCTTACATGAGT
CCAAAGGCCGGGCGCACCCCCAAGTCGATCCCAAACTACTCAATAAACTGCACGAATATTTTCATGAGCC
AAATAAGAAGTTCTTCGAGCTTGTTGGCAGAACATTTGACTGGCAC
