>Addgene plasmid #25472 | HS3ST1 | addgene partial sequence | sequence record 31452 | 25472 with T7
AAATATTTTGTTTACTTTAAGAAGGAGATATACCATGGGCAGCAGCCATCATCATCATCATCACAGCAGC
GGCCTGGTTCCGCGTGGTAGTACCCTCCAGGATGACGTCCGCGATGGCGTGGCCCCAAACGGCTCTGCCC
AGCAGTTGCCGCAGACCATCATCATCGGCGTGCGCAAGGGCGGCACGCGCGCACTGCTGGAGATGCTCAG
CCTGCACCCCGACGTGGCGGCCGCGGAGAACGAGGTCCACTTCTTCGACTGGGAGGAGCATTACAGCCAC
GGCTTGGGCTGGTACCTCAGCCAGATGCCCTTCTCCTGGCCACACCAGCTCACAGTGGAGAAGACCCCCG
CGTATTTCACGTCGCCCAAAGTGCCTGAGCGAGTCTACAGCATGAACCCGTCCATCCGGCTGCTGCTCAT
CCTGCGAGACCCGTCGGAGCGCGTGCTATCTGACTACACCCAAGTGTTCTACAACCACATGCAGAAGCAC
AAGCCCTACCCGTCCATCGAGGAGTTCCTGGTGCGCGATGGCAGGCTCAATGTGGACTACAAGGCCCTCA
ACCGCAGCCTCTACCACGTGCACATGCAGAACTGGCTGCGCTTTTTCCCGCTGCGCCACATCCACATTGT
GGACGGCGACCGCCTCATCAGGGACCCCTTCCCTGAGATCCAAAAGGTCGAGAGGTTCCTAAAGCTGTCG
CCGCAGATCAATGCTTCGAACTTCTACTTTAACAAAACCAAGGGCTTTTACTGCCTGCGGGACAGCGGCC
GGGACCGCTGCTTACATGAGTCCAAAGGCCGGGCGCACCCCCAAGTCGATCCCAAACTACTCAATAAACT
GCACGAATATTTTCATGAGCCAAATAAGAAGTTCTTCGAGCTTGTTGGCAGAACATTTGACTG
